>Addgene plasmid #106164 | pCfB6637 | addgene full sequence | sequence record 206244 | Addgene NGS Result
GCGGCCGCTATGTCTGATAAAAGGATGTAACATAGGCAAGCTGCTCGTGAGTGTTGAGTACGAACCTTAG
ATCCAAATCACCCGCACCCACGGATATACTTGCTTGAATATACAGTAGTATAAGGAGTTTGGCGCCCGTT
TTTTCGAGCCCCACACGTTTCGGTGAGTATGAGCGGCGGCAGATTCGAGCGTTTCCGGTTTCCGCGGCTG
GACGAGAGCCCATGATGGGGGCTCCCACCACCAGCAATCAGGGCCCTGATTACACACCCACCTGTAATGT
CATGCTGTTCATCGTGGTTAATGCTGCTGTGTGCTGTGTGTGTGTGTTGTTTGGCGCTCATTGTTGCGTT
ATGCAGCGTACACCACAATATTGGAAGCTTATTAGCCTTTCTATTTTTTCGTTTGCAAGGCTTAACAACA
TTGCTGTGGAGAGGGATGGGGATATGGAGGCCGCTGGAGGGAGTCGGAGAGGCGTTTTGGAGCGGCTTGG
CCTGGCGCCCAGCTCGCGAAACGCACCTAGGACCCTTTGGCACGCCGAAATGTGCCACTTTTCAGTCTAG
TAACGCCTTACCTACGTCATTCCATGCATGCATGTTTGCGCCTTTTTTCCCTTGCCCTTGATCGCCACAC
AGTACAGTGCACTGTACAGTGGAGGTTTTGGGGGGGTCTTAGATGGGAGCTAAAAGCGGCCTAGCGGTAC
ACTAGTGGGATTGTATGGAGTGGCATGGAGCCTAGGTGGAGCCTGACAGGACGCACGACCGGCTAGCCCG
TGACAGACGATGGGTGGCTCCTGTTGTCCACCGCGTACAAATGTTTGGGCCAAAGTCTTGTCAGCCTTGC
TTGCGAACCTAATTCCCAATTTTGTCACTTCGCACCCCCATTGATCGAGCCCTAACCCCTGCCCATCAGG
CAATCCAATTAAGCTCGCATTGTCTGCCTTGTTTAGTTTGGCTCCTGCCCGTTTCGGCGTCCACTTGCAC
AAACACAAACAAGCATTATATATAAGGCTCGTCTCTCCCTCCCAACCACACTCACTTTTTTGCCCGTCTT
CCCTTGCTAACACAAAAGTCAAGAACACAAACAACCACCCCAACCCCCTTACACACAAGACATATCTACA
GCAATGGGTACTACTTTGGATGATACTGCTTACAGATACAGAACTTCTGTTCCAGGTGATGCTGAAGCTA
TTGAAGCTTTGGATGGTTCTTTCACTACTGACACTGTTTTCAGAGTTACTGCTACTGGTGATGGTTTCAC
TTTGAGAGAAGTTCCAGTTGATCCACCATTGACTAAGGTTTTTCCAGATGATGAATCCGATGACGAATCT
GATGATGGTGAAGATGGTGATCCAGATTCTAGAACTTTTGTTGCTTATGGTGATGACGGTGACTTGGCTG
GTTTTGTTGTTGTTTCTTATTCTGGTTGGAATAGAAGATTGACCGTCGAAGATATTGAAGTTGCTCCAGA
ACATAGAGGTCATGGTGTTGGTAGAGCTTTGATGGGTTTGGCTACTGAATTTGCTAGAGAAAGAGGTGCT
GGTCATTTGTGGTTGGAAGTTACTAATGTTAACGCTCCAGCTATTCATGCCTATAGAAGAATGGGTTTTA
CCTTGTGTGGTTTGGATACTGCATTATACGATGGTACTGCATCAGATGGTGAACAAGCCTTGTATATGTC
TATGCCATGTCCATGATCATGTAATTAGTTATGTCACGCTTACATTCACGCCCTCCCCCCACATCCGCTC
TAACCGAAAAGGAAGGAGTTAGACAACCTGAAGTCTAGGTCCCTATTTATTTTTTTATAGTTATGTTAGT
ATTAAGAACGTTATTTATATTTCAAATTTTTCTTTTTTTTCTGTACAGACGCGTGTACGCATGTAACATT
ATACTGAAAACCTTGCTTGAGAAGGTTTTGGGACGCTCGAGCAGGCTTGGAGGCGACGTGGCAGTGGCTC
GCGGGAGGATCGGCGGGAAACTCCGGGATATCCGTCGAGAGTTTACACGTGAATGGGCAGCGCAATCCGT
TGACGACGATACGACTGGCAAAGTAGCGACGATACCTGCCAGACAGGTGACATGTGCAGGCCGCACTAAC
AAGGAAACGGGCGCTGGGGGGGGCGGGCTTCTAGACTTTGCCCTTGAACAGGAATCTAGTGGGGGCTTGT
CTTTCCGCCAATGGGGGAGCGCCTGTTGAGCGACCGTGCATGCTGGAACGCCAAGTGTATGTACAGCTGG
TGGTCTCGCAGCGGTATGTGACGGGACTTACATCTCTCGTTTTTTCATGACCACGTTTTCACAGGCTCGG
AGGTACGTTAAAGTTTTGAAGGCTGCATCTGAACCGAGGTATGGGGGAGTTTGAAGAGCAACAGTGTTGG
GGCTGAGGGGGCCAAGATCGGGGCAAGCAGAGGTCTTAGATCAATTGTGGGGATCCCAAAGGGCTCGTTA
TCACCTTTTTCCACCCAATTCGGGTCCCAATTGATCCACTACTGGCTTGCCCAAGTTACCCCAGAAATGC
CGCCCCGGATTTCTCCAAAAACCTAATAAGCTTCATGGAACTTGGTGGAAGTGACTTTCTACAGAGTGGA
GAGAACCGTGGACACGTGGCAATGGCGCTGACCGTGTCCCCGAGCCGAATCGACGTGAGGGGAGAACGGA
GTATCTGCGGTCATGTGACCTTCCAGAGCGGCGTCGCCAGTGTGCACGCGGTGACCCCCAGTTTGGGTCT
CTGTCACACGCATACTACCTCGGCTCTCCACATGCTGAACTTTATCTTTCGTGGGGATCATACCGAAAGT
TGCAACTACCAGGTGTATATAAAGCCTGGTAGACTCCCCCCACTTTGGACCTCATCCAACCAAGACACAC
AAAAATGGACCGACTTAACAACCTCGCCACCCAGCTCGAGCAGAACCCCGCCAATTCGTAGATAATGGAA
TACAAATGGATATCCAGAGTATACACATGGATAGTATACACTGACACGACAATTCTGTATCTCTTTATGT
TAACTACTGTGAGGCATTAAATAGAGCTTGATATATAAAATGTTACATTTCACAGTCTGAACTTTTGCAG
ATTACCTAATTTGGTAAGATATTAATTATGAACTGAAAGTTGATGGCATCCCTAAATTTGATGCAACGGA
ATGCGTGCGATAGTGAATCATTGCTAACAGATCAAGTAATCGTATCAATCGTTCCACGTCTTATCCAGAC
TCGATTTCCGCCCTAACCTAAGGAAACTGCTGAGTAATTTCGAGGTTGGTTCCTAACAAAAGCCAAGAAA
CGCGCCGATGGTTTAGTGGTAAAATCCATCGTTGCCATCGATGGGCCCCCGGTTCGATTCCGGGTCGGCG
CAGGTTGGTTACCTTGAATCAGTCGATGGTCGTTTTAGAGCTAGAAATAGCAAGTTAAAATAAGGCTAGT
CCGTTATCAACTTGAAAAAGTGGCACCGAGTCGGTGGTGCTTTTTTTGTGTGGGTACGGTATCGCGTGCA
TTCGCGGCCGCATTTAAATCCCCACTTCAGAAGTTCCTATACTTTCTAGAGAATAGGAACTTCTATAGTG
AGTCGAATAAGGGCGACACAAAATTTATTCTAAATGCATAATAAATACTGATAACATCTTATAGTTTGTA
TTATATTTTGTATTATCGTTGACATGTATAATTTTGATATCAAAAACTGATTTTCCCTTTATTATTTTCG
AGATTTATTTTCTTAATTCTCTTTAACAAACTAGAAATATTGTATATACAAAAAATCATAAATAATAGAT
GAATAGTTTAATTATAGGTGTTCATCAATCGAAAAAGCAACGTATCTTATTTAAAGTGCGTTGCTTTTTT
CTCATTTATAAGGTTAAATAATTCTCATATATCAAGCAAAGTGACAGGCGCCCTTAAATATTCTGACAAA
TGCTCTTTCCCTAAACTCCCCCCATAAAAAAACCCGCCGAAGCGGGTTTTTACGTTATTTGCGGATTAAC
GATTACTCGTTATCAGAACCGCCCAGGGGGCCCGAGCTTAAGACTGGCCGTCGTTTTACAACACAGAAAG
AGTTTGTAGAAACGCAAAAAGGCCATCCGTCAGGGGCCTTCTGCTTAGTTTGATGCCTGGCAGTTCCCTA
CTCTCGCCTTCCGCTTCCTCGCTCACTGACTCGCTGCGCTCGGTCGTTCGGCTGCGGCGAGCGGTATCAG
CTCACTCAAAGGCGGTAATACGGTTATCCACAGAATCAGGGGATAACGCAGGAAAGAACATGTGAGCAAA
AGGCCAGCAAAAGGCCAGGAACCGTAAAAAGGCCGCGTTGCTGGCGTTTTTCCATAGGCTCCGCCCCCCT
GACGAGCATCACAAAAATCGACGCTCAAGTCAGAGGTGGCGAAACCCGACAGGACTATAAAGATACCAGG
CGTTTCCCCCTGGAAGCTCCCTCGTGCGCTCTCCTGTTCCGACCCTGCCGCTTACCGGATACCTGTCCGC
CTTTCTCCCTTCGGGAAGCGTGGCGCTTTCTCATAGCTCACGCTGTAGGTATCTCAGTTCGGTGTAGGTC
GTTCGCTCCAAGCTGGGCTGTGTGCACGAACCCCCCGTTCAGCCCGACCGCTGCGCCTTATCCGGTAACT
ATCGTCTTGAGTCCAACCCGGTAAGACACGACTTATCGCCACTGGCAGCAGCCACTGGTAACAGGATTAG
CAGAGCGAGGTATGTAGGCGGTGCTACAGAGTTCTTGAAGTGGTGGGCTAACTACGGCTACACTAGAAGA
ACAGTATTTGGTATCTGCGCTCTGCTGAAGCCAGTTACCTTCGGAAAAAGAGTTGGTAGCTCTTGATCCG
GCAAACAAACCACCGCTGGTAGCGGTGGTTTTTTTGTTTGCAAGCAGCAGATTACGCGCAGAAAAAAAGG
ATCTCAAGAAGATCCTTTGATCTTTTCTACGGGGTCTGACGCTCAGTGGAACGACGCGCGCGTAACTCAC
GTTAAGGGATTTTGGTCATGAGCTTGCGCCGTCCCGTCAAGTCAGCGTAATGCTCTGCTTACCAATGCTT
AATCAGTGAGGCACCTATCTCAGCGATCTGTCTATTTCGTTCATCCATAGTTGCCTGACTCCCCGTCGTG
TAGATAACTACGATACGGGAGGGCTTACCATCTGGCCCCAGCGCTGCGATGATACCGCGAGAACCACGCT
CACCGGCTCCGGATTTATCAGCAATAAACCAGCCAGCCGGAAGGGCCGAGCGCAGAAGTGGTCCTGCAAC
TTTATCCGCCTCCATCCAGTCTATTAATTGTTGCCGGGAAGCTAGAGTAAGTAGTTCGCCAGTTAATAGT
TTGCGCAACGTTGTTGCCATCGCTACAGGCATCGTGGTGTCACGCTCGTCGTTTGGTATGGCTTCATTCA
GCTCCGGTTCCCAACGATCAAGGCGAGTTACATGATCCCCCATGTTGTGCAAAAAAGCGGTTAGCTCCTT
CGGTCCTCCGATCGTTGTCAGAAGTAAGTTGGCCGCAGTGTTATCACTCATGGTTATGGCAGCACTGCAT
AATTCTCTTACTGTCATGCCATCCGTAAGATGCTTTTCTGTGACTGGTGAGTACTCAACCAAGTCATTCT
GAGAATAGTGTATGCGGCGACCGAGTTGCTCTTGCCCGGCGTCAATACGGGATAATACCGCGCCACATAG
CAGAACTTTAAAAGTGCTCATCATTGGAAAACGTTCTTCGGGGCGAAAACTCTCAAGGATCTTACCGCTG
TTGAGATCCAGTTCGATGTAACCCACTCGTGCACCCAACTGATCTTCAGCATCTTTTACTTTCACCAGCG
TTTCTGGGTGAGCAAAAACAGGAAGGCAAAATGCCGCAAAAAAGGGAATAAGGGCGACACGGAAATGTTG
AATACTCATATTCTTCCTTTTTCAATATTATTGAAGCATTTATCAGGGTTATTGTCTCATGAGCGGATAC
ATATTTGAATGTATTTAGAAAAATAAACAAATAGGGGTCAGTGTTACAACCAATTAACCAATTCTGAACA
TTATCGCGAGCCCATTTATACCTGAATATGGCTCATAACACCCCTTGTTTGCCTGGCGGCAGTAGCGCGG
TGGTCCCACCTGACCCCATGCCGAACTCAGAAGTGAAACGCCGTAGCGCCGATGGTAGTGTGGGGACTCC
CCATGCGAGAGTAGGGAACTGCCAGGCATCAAATAAAACGAAAGGCTCAGTCGAAAGACTGGGCCTTTCG
CCCGGGCTAATTATGGGGTGTCGCCCTTATTCGACTCTATAGTGAAGTTCCTATTCTCTAGAAAGTATAG
GAACTTCTGAAGTGGGGATTTAAAT
Features (pLannotate 1.2.2; 14 found; start..end, strand, type, name):
   1130..1693    +  CDS            sta: STA_STRLA - Experimental evidence at protein level: Swiss-Prot protein existence level 1. Involved in resistance to streptothricin, a broad-spectrum antibiotic produced by streptomycetes. Detoxifies streptothricin via acetylation of the beta amino group of the first beta-lysyl moiety of streptothricin. From Streptomyces lavendulae.
   1697..1930    +  terminator     CYC1 terminator (fragment): S. cerevisiae CYC1; transcription terminator for CYC1
   3291..3361    +  ncRNA          tRNA: Accession: RF00005 - tRNA
   3392..3466    +  misc_RNA       gRNA scaffold: guide RNA scaffold for the Streptococcus pyogenes CRISPR/Cas9 system
   3530..3563    -  protein_bind   FRT (minimal): supports FLP-mediated excision but not integration (Turan and Bode, 2011) FLP recombinase from the Saccharomyces cerevisiae 2μ plasmid
   4033..4052    +  CDS            lacZα (fragment): LacZα fragment of β-galactosidase; lacZ fragment
   4077..4094    -  terminator     rrnB T2 terminator (fragment): transcription terminator T2 from the E. coli rrnB gene
   4319..4907    -  rep_origin     ori: high-copy-number ColE1/pMB1/pBR322/pUC origin of replication
   5029..5889    -  CDS            AmpR: β-lactamase; bla; confers resistance to ampicillin, carbenicillin, and related antibiotics
   5892..5988    -  promoter       AmpR promoter (fragment): bla
   6018..6042    -  CDS            KanR (fragment): aminoglycoside phosphotransferase; aph(3')-Ia; confers resistance to kanamycin
   6071..6186    +  ncRNA          5S rRNA: Accession: RF00001 - 5S ribosomal RNA
   6190..6230    +  terminator     rrnB T1 terminator (fragment): transcription terminator T1 from the E. coli rrnB gene
   6274..6307    +  protein_bind   FRT (minimal): supports FLP-mediated excision but not integration (Turan and Bode, 2011) FLP recombinase from the Saccharomyces cerevisiae 2μ plasmid
