[The description below was written by a language model from this plasmid's Addgene catalogue record and pLannotate feature annotations shown in this document.]
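Description:
pCfB6637 is a guide RNA expression vector from the EasyCloneYALI CRISPR/Cas9 toolbox for engineering the oleaginous yeast Yarrowia lipolytica. Its stated role is to direct a Cas9 cut at the chromosomal site IntE_3 so that the companion integration vector pCfB6681 can be inserted there. The catalogue entry gives no backbone name, insert name, or guide sequence, so the protospacer targeting IntE_3 is not stated. In E. coli the 6,325 nt plasmid is maintained through a high-copy ColE1/pUC-type origin and selected with ampicillin via the AmpR β-lactamase gene and its promoter.

For yeast selection, the plasmid carries a streptothricin acetyltransferase coding sequence from Streptomyces lavendulae. This enzyme detoxifies nourseothricin-class antibiotics by acetylation. It is followed by a fragment of the S. cerevisiae CYC1 terminator, and the promoter driving it was not annotated. The guide cassette appears as a tRNA element lying just upstream of the Streptococcus pyogenes Cas9 gRNA scaffold, with a short gap between them where the targeting spacer would be expected. A tRNA in this position commonly supplies RNA polymerase III promoter activity and is cleaved off by endogenous processing to release the mature guide, although the record does not describe the design explicitly.

No Cas9 gene is annotated, so the nuclease presumably comes from the host strain or another construct. No yeast replication element was identified either, and large stretches of the sequence remain unannotated. The remaining hits are two minimal FRT sites, rrnB T1/T2 terminator pieces, a 5S rRNA match, and short lacZα and KanR fragments. These look like backbone remnants with no stated function.
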