Addgene plasmid #106164: pCfB6637
Purpose: EasyCloneYALI system-based yeast gRNA expression vector carrying a nourseothricin-resistance marker, helps to integrate vector pCfB6681 into Yarrowia lipolytica chromosomal location IntE_3, amp resistance
Depositing lab: Irina Borodina. Depositing organization: Danmarks Tekniske Universitet. Publication: EasyCloneYALI: CRISPR/Cas9-Based Synthetic Toolbox for Engineering of the Yeast Yarrowia lipolytica. Holkenbrink C, Dam MI, Kildegaard KR, Beder J, Dahlin J, Domenech Belda D, Borodina I. Biotechnol J. 2018 Jan 29. doi: 10.1002/biot.201700543. PubMed 29377615.
Backbone
  Vector backbone: Unknown
  Vector type: Yeast Expression
  Selectable markers: nourseothricin
Growth in bacteria
  Bacterial resistance: Ampicillin, 100 μg/mL
  Growth temperature: 37°C
  Growth strain: DH5alpha
  Copy number: High Copy
Gene/Insert
  Gene/Insert name: unknown
  gRNA/shRNA sequence: unknown
  Cloning method: Unknown
Terms and licenses: Academic/Nonprofit Terms; Industry Terms: Not Available to Industry
Depositor comments: Selectable marker: nourseothricin
How to cite: pCfB6637 was a gift from Irina Borodina (Addgene plasmid # 106164 ; http://n2t.net/addgene:106164 ; RRID:Addgene_106164)
